>Addgene plasmid #200071 | pHygR2 | addgene full sequence | sequence record 393498 | Addgene NGS Result
ATCCCGCTTTCCAGTCGGGAAACCTGTCGTGCCAGCTGCATTAATGAATCGGCCAACGCGCGGGGAGAGG
CGGTTTGCGTATTGGGCGAATTCCGCTTCCTCGCTCACTGACTCGCTGCGCTCGGTCGTTCGGCTGCGGC
GAGCGGTATCAGCTCACTCAAAGGCGGTAATACGGTTATCCACAGAATCAGGGGATAACGCAGGAAAGAA
CATGTGAGCAAAAGGCCAGCAAAAGGCCAGGAACCGTAAAAAGGCCGCGTTGCTGGCGTTTTTCCATAGG
CTCCGCCCCCCTGACGAGCATCACAAAAATCGACGCTCAAGTCAGAGGTGGCGAAACCCGACAGGACTAT
AAAGATACCAGGCGTTTCCCCCTGGAAGCTCCCTCGTGCGCTCTCCTGTTCCGACCCTGCCGCTTACCGG
ATACCTGTCCGCCTTTCTCCCTTCGGGAAGCGTGGCGCTTTCTCATAGCTCACGCTGTAGGTATCTCAGT
TCGGTGTAGGTCGTTCGCTCCAAGCTGGGCTGTGTGCACGAACCCCCCATTCAGCCCGACCGCTGCGCCT
TATCCGGTAACTATCGTCTTGAGTCCAACCCGGTAAGACACGACTTATCGCCACTGGCAGCAGCCACTGG
TAACAGGATTAGCAGAGCGAGGTATGTAGGCGGTGCTACAGAGTTCTTGAAGTGGTGGCCTAACTACGGC
TACACTAGAAGAACAGTATTTGGTATCTGCGCTCTGCTGAAGCCAGTTACCTTCGGAAAAAGAGTTGGTA
GCTCTTGATCCGGCAAACAAACCACCGCTGGTAGCGGTGGTTTTTTTGTTTGCAAGCAGCAGATTACGCG
CAGAAAAAAAGGATCTCAAGAAGATCCTTTGATCTTTTCTACGGGGTCTGACGCTCAGTGGAACGAAAAC
TCACGTTAAGGGATTTTGGTCATGAGATTATCAAAAAGGATCTTCACCTAGATCCTTTTAAATTAAAAAT
GAAGTTTTAAATCAATCTAAAGTATATATGAGTAAACTTGGTCTGACAGTTACCAATGCTTAATCAGTGA
GGCACCTATCTCAGCGATCTGTCTATTTCGTTCATCCATAGTTGCCTGACTCCCCGTCGTGTAGATAACT
ACGATACGGGAGGGCTTACCATCTGGCCCCAGTGCTGCAATGATACCGCGAGATCCACGCTCACCGGCTC
CAGATTTATCAGCAATAAACCAGCCAGCCGGAAGGGCCGAGCGCAGAAGTGGTCCTGCAACTTTATCCGC
CTCCATCCAGTCTATTAATTGTTGCCGGGAAGCTAGAGTAAGTAGTTCGCCAGTTAATAGTTTGCGCAAC
GTTGTTGCCATTGCTACAGGCATCGTGGTGTCACGCTCGTCGTTTGGTATGGCTTCATTCAGCTCCGGTT
CCCAACGATCAAGGCGAGTTACATGATCCCCCATGTTGTGCAAAAAAGCGGTTAGCTCCTTCGGTCCTCC
GATCGTTGTCAGAAGTAAGTTGGCCGCAGTGTTATCACTCATGGTTATGGCAGCACTGCATAATTCTCTT
ACTGTCATGCCATCCGTAAGATGCTTTTCTGTGACTGGTGAGTACTCAACCAAGTCATTCTGAGAATAGT
GTATGCGGCGACCGAGTTGCTCTTGCCCGGCGTCAATACGGGATAATACCGCGCCACATAGCAGAACTTT
AAAAGTGCTCATCATTGGAAAACGTTCTTCGGGGCGAAAACTCTCAAGGATCTTACCGCTGTTGAGATCC
AGTTCGATGTAACCCACTCGTGCACCCAACTGATCTTCAGCATCTTTTACTTTCACCAGCGTTTCTGGGT
GAGCAAAAACAGGAAGGCAAAATGCCGCAAAAAAGGGAATAAGGGCGACACGGAAATGTTGAATACTCAT
ACTCTTCCTTTTTCAATATTATTGAAGCATTTATCAGGGTTATTGTCTCATGAGCGGATACATATTTGAA
TGTATTTAGAAAAATAAACAAATAGGGGTTCCGCGCACATTTCCCCGAAAAGTGCCACCTAAATTGTAAG
CGTTAATATTTTGTTAAAATTCGCGTTAAATTTTTGTTAAATCAGCTCATTTTTTAACCAATAGGCCGAA
ATCGGCAAAATCCCTTATAAATCAAAAGAATAGACCGAGATAGGGT
[37 nt withheld, positions 2147-2183]
AAAGAACGTGGACTCCAACGTCAAAGG
[49 nt withheld, positions 2211-2259]
T
[91 nt withheld, positions 2261-2351]
G
[124 nt withheld, positions 2353-2476]
CGTCGGAGCTCATAACTTCGTATAGCATACATTATACGAAGTTATGCGGCCGCTCTAGAACTAGTGGCGA
AGAGCCTGCAGGTAACCACGCGTTGCATGCTCTTCGGTACCCGGGAAGTTCCTATACTATTTGAAGAATA
GGAACTTCTGCAGGAATTCGATATCGGTGAAGTTCCTATTCTCTAGAAAGTATAGGAACTTCAAAATGGG
ATCCCCAAAGAAGAAGCGTAAGGTGTCGATGGTTTCCAAGGGAGAGGCCGTCATCAAGGAGTTCATGCGT
TTCAAGGTCCACATGGAGGGATCCATGAACGGACACGAGTTCGAGATCGAGGGAGAGGGAGAGGGACGTC
CATACGAGGGAACCCAAACCGCCAAGCTCAAGGTCACCAAGGTAAGTTTAAACATATATATACTAACTAA
CCCTGATTATTTAAATTTTCAGGGAGGACCACTCCCATTCTCCTGGGACATCCTCTCCCCACAATTCATG
TACGGATCCCGTGCCTTCACCAAGCACCCAGCCGACATCCCAGACTACTACAAGCAATCCTTCCCAGAGG
GATTCAAGTGGGAGCGTGTCATGAACTTCGAGGACGGAGGAGCCGTCACCGTCACCCAAGACACCTCCCT
CGAGGACGGAACCCTCATCTACAAGGTAAGTTTAAACAGTTCGGTACTAACTAACCATACATATTTAAAT
TTTCAGGTCAAGCTCCGTGGAACCAACTTCCCACCAGACGGACCAGTCATGCAAAAGAAGACCATGGGAT
GGGAGGCCTCCACCGAGCGTCTCTACCCAGAGGACGGAGTCCTCAAGGGAGACATCAAGATGGCCCTCCG
TCTCAAGGACGGAGGACGTTACCTCGCCGACTTCAAGGTAAGTTTAAACATGATTTTACTAACTAACTAA
TCTGATTTAAATTTTCAGACCACCTACAAGGCCAAGAAGCCAGTCCAAATGCCAGGAGCCTACAACGTCG
ACCGTAAGCTCGACATCACCTCCCACAACGAGGACTACACCGTCGTCGAGCAATACGAGCGTTCCGAGGG
ACGTCACTCCACCGGAGGAATGGACGAGCTCTACAAGGCCTCCCGTCGTCGTAAGGCCAACCCAACCAAG
CTCTCCGAGAACGCCAAGAAGCTCGCCAAGTAGATCAACTGCTCTAATTCCATCTCGTTTCTCTCTTTTC
TTTCAATCTCTTTACCCGTTTCTCTTCCCCTACGTCCCCCAAACCTACCACTGCACAGTAACACATACAC
ATTCAACGTGTCACAATAAAAGCCCATCAACACCTTCTCTGTTGTTTTTTTTCTTCAAATGCATTTTTTT
CACTTTGTTTAATAATTTTTACGCATCGGATTTGTAGGATAGTGGAAATTTGTCCTTCAATGCTTCAATT
GATTCGACACTTCTCAATATTTTTGATCAATAAACCATTGATTTTCTATTTAGAAGAAGATCACTGTAAA
TAACACCAAAAACATCACAGCAAAAAAACTCCCACTCAATTATATTACTGTTTTTATTGAAACTAGAATA
AATTTGAAAATCTTCAAAGCATACACAATTAAAAAAAACGAAAAAAGAAAAAGTCCCGTTGATTCTCAAA
CTTAAATTTTTAAACTTGTCTGAACCATGTTGTAAGTTTGTAAAAGTTTCCCAGTTGTCCTCGAACAGGT
CTAAAAATTGCGGTCATAAACTGAAACGTAACATATGATAAGGTATTTTGTGTGCGGTTTTTTCTATGAT
GTTTCAAAAAAATTTATCAGAAGTAAAAAACATAAGAAGTGTACACAGAACATTGTGTAGATTTTGGGAT
AGAATTATTATTAATGGGGGGAGGGAGCACAATTTTTTTCGACTTTTTATTACGAATTAATTCTATTTTT
GAATCTACACAATTTCATTGTTAGAGGTGACTTAAAAGAAGCTAAAAAACAAAGAAATTAAGAGAAGTTT
TTTGATAATAACAAAAATAGGGGGTGGGAGCACAGGGAGAAAGAGCATGTAGGGATGTTGAAGAGTAATT
GGACCCACTTTGTACAAGAAAGCTGGGTCTATTCCTTTGCCCTCGGACGAGTGCTGGGGCGTCGGTTTCC
ACTATCGGCGAGTACTTCTACACAGCCATCGGTCCAGACGGCCGCGCTTCTGCGGGCGATTTGTGTACGC
CCGACAGTCCCGGCTCCGGATCGGACGATTGCGTCGCATCGACCCTGCGCCCAAGCTGCATCATCGAAAT
TGCCGTCAACCAAGCTCTGATAGAGTTGGTCAAGACCAATGCGGAGCATATACGCCCGGAGCCGCGGCGA
TCCTGCAAGCTCCGGATGCCTCCGCTCGAAGTAGCGCGTCTGCTGCTCCATACAAGCCAACCACGGCCTC
CAGAAGAAGATGTTGGCGACCTCGTATTGGGAATCCCCGAACATCGCCTCGCTCCAGTCAATGACCGCTG
TTATGCGGCCATTGTCCGTCAGGACATTGTTGGAGCCGAAATCCGCGTGCACGAGGTGCCGGACTTCGGG
GCAGTCCTCGGCCCAAAGCATCAGCTCATCGAGAGCCTGCGCGACGGACGCACTGACGGTGTCGTCCATC
ACAGTTTGCCAGTGATACACATGGGGATCAGCAATCGCGCATATGAAATCACGCCATGTAGTGTATTGAC
CGATTCCTTGCGGTCCGAATGGGCCGAACCCGCTCGTCTGGCTAAGATCGGCCGCAGCGATCGCATCCAT
GGCCTCCGCGACCGGCTGCAGAACAGCGGGCAGTTCGGTTTCAGGCAGGTCTTGCAACGTGACACCCTGT
GCACGGCGGGAGATGCAATAGGTCAGGCTCTCGCTGAATTCCCCAATGTCAAGCACTTCCGGAATCGGGA
GCGCGGCCGATGCAAAGTGCCGATAAACATAACGATCTTTGTAGAAACCATCGGCGCAGCTATTTACCCG
CAGGACATATCCACGCCCTCCTACATCGAAGCTGAAAGCACGAGATTCTTCGCCCTCCGAGAGCTGCATC
AGGTCGGAGACGCTGTCGAACTTTTCGATCAGAAACTTCTCGACAGACGTCGCGGTGAGTTCAGGCTTTT
TCATGGAGCCTGCTTTTTTGTACAAACTTGCGGCACCGCCTGACATATTACCTTAAAATTCAAAAATTAA
TTTCAGATCAGTCATAACCAAGAAAACAAAATAAACGTTAGGACAGAAAATTCAAATTAATTAAAAATTA
TGCTGAATAAGAAAATTACATGCAAAGCCTTATTTTCCTCATAGAAACAGTTGAATAACATATTTTTTAA
TTGAAAACATAGCAAAATTCGTGGTAAAATTTGTCAAAACCTTGGAAAAAATCGAAAAAAGAACATTTCC
CGATGCATTTTCCTATTTCTCGTTGCCGACAACGTATAAACGTTGAATACTCAGTCAACGAATTTGGCTG
CTGGCTTGGACTCTCGCACGGAAGAGACGCGTGTGTAGATTTACGACGAAAGCAAAAATG
Features (pLannotate 1.2.2; 14 found; start..end, strand, type, name):
      3..88      -  CDS            lacI (fragment): lac repressor; lacI; The lac repressor binds to the lac operator to inhibit transcription in E. coli. This inhibition can be relieved by adding lactose or isopropyl-β-D-thiogalactopyranoside (IPTG).
    271..859     -  rep_origin     ori: high-copy-number ColE1/pMB1/pBR322/pUC origin of replication
   1030..1890    -  CDS            AmpR: β-lactamase; bla; confers resistance to ampicillin, carbenicillin, and related antibiotics
   1891..1995    -  promoter       AmpR promoter: bla
   2048..2476    -  rep_origin     f1 ori (sequence partly withheld): f1 bacteriophage origin of replication; arrow indicates direction of (+) strand synthesis
   2488..2521    +  protein_bind   loxP: Cre-mediated recombination occurs in the 8-bp core sequence (GCATACAT). Cre recombinase
   2522..2543    +  misc_feature   MCS (fragment): pBluescript multiple cloning site
   2624..2641    +  misc_feature   MCS (fragment): pBluescript multiple cloning site
   2645..2678    +  protein_bind   FRT (minimal): supports FLP-mediated excision but not integration (Turan and Bode, 2011) FLP recombinase from the Saccharomyces cerevisiae 2μ plasmid
   2715..3563    +  CDS            mScarlet: mScarlet is a basic (constitutively fluorescent) red fluorescent protein published in 2016, derived from synthetic construct. It has moderate acid sensitivity.
   3567..3626    +  CDS            EGL-13 NLS (fragment): nuclear localization signal from the C. elegans EGL-13 transcription factor (Lyssenko et al., 2007)
   4511..4531    +  protein_bind   attB2: mutant version of attB; core recombination site for the Gateway® BP reaction BP Clonase™
   4535..5560    -  CDS            HygR: aminoglycoside phosphotransferase from E. coli; aph(4)-Ia; confers resistance to hygromycin
   5566..5586    -  protein_bind   attB1: mutant version of attB; core recombination site for the Gateway® BP reaction BP Clonase™
