[The description below was written by a language model from this plasmid's Addgene catalogue record and pLannotate feature annotations shown in this document.]
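Description:
pHygR2 is an empty-backbone integration vector for making single-copy transgenes in C. elegans by recombination-mediated cassette exchange (RMCE) combined with drug selection. It derives from pHygG2, differing only in that the nuclear-localized mNeonGreen marker of the parent has been replaced with nuclear-localized mScarlet. In E. coli it is maintained as a high-copy plasmid through a ColE1/pUC-type origin and selected with ampicillin via the β-lactamase gene and its promoter. An f1 phage origin and a short lacI remnant are also annotated in the backbone.

The worm-directed portion begins with a loxP site, followed by fragments of a pBluescript-type multiple cloning site where a gene of interest can be inserted by restriction cloning, then a minimal FRT site. Downstream lies the mScarlet coding sequence fused to an EGL-13 nuclear localization signal, giving a red nuclear marker. A hygromycin phosphotransferase gene sits further along in the opposite orientation, flanked by sequences annotated as attB1 and attB2, which are probably remnants of how that cassette was assembled. The loxP and FRT sites are targets for Cre and FLP recombinases respectively, consistent with exchange of the cassette into a genomic landing site, although the record does not spell out the exact recombination scheme or the landing-site strains required. No promoters or 3′ UTRs driving mScarlet or the hygromycin resistance gene are annotated, and several hundred bases between the marker and the resistance cassette carry no annotation, so these regulatory elements cannot be identified from the record.

In use, a transgene is cloned into the polylinker, and hygromycin resistance together with red nuclear fluorescence then identifies animals carrying the integrated cassette.
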