Addgene plasmid #200071: pHygR2
Purpose: (Empty Backbone) hygR selection nls-mScarlet marked rapid RMCE integration vector
Depositing lab: Michael Nonet. Depositing organization: Washington University in Saint Louis. Publication: Rapid generation of C. elegans single-copy transgenes combining RMCE and drug selection. Nonet ML. Genetics. 2023 Apr 20:iyad072. doi: 10.1093/genetics/iyad072. PubMed 37079426.
Backbone
  Vector backbone: pHygG2
  Modifications to backbone: nls-mNG replaced with nls-mScarlet.
  Vector type: Worm Expression ; Recombination Mediated Cassette Exchange
  Selectable markers: Hygromycin
Growth in bacteria
  Bacterial resistance: Ampicillin, 100 μg/mL
  Growth temperature: 37°C
  Growth strain: DH5alpha
  Copy number: High Copy
Gene/Insert
  Cloning method: Restriction Enzyme
Terms and licenses: Academic/Nonprofit Terms; Industry Terms: Not Available to Industry
How to cite: pHygR2 was a gift from Michael Nonet (Addgene plasmid # 200071 ; http://n2t.net/addgene:200071 ; RRID:Addgene_200071)
